>Addgene plasmid #137787 | HsH1R DRY->AAY-p2A-mCherry | depositor full sequence | sequence record 266036 | Full Sequence
TAGTTATTAATAGTAATCAATTACGGGGTCATTAGTTCATAGCCCATATATGGAGTTCCGCGTTACATAA
CTTACGGTAAATGGCCCGCCTGGCTGACCGCCCAACGACCCCCGCCCATTGACGTCAATAATGACGTATG
TTCCCATAGTAACGCCAATAGGGACTTTCCATTGACGTCAATGGGTGGAGTATTTACGGTAAACTGCCCA
CTTGGCAGTACATCAAGTGTATCATATGCCAAGTACGCCCCCTATTGACGTCAATGACGGTAAATGGCCC
GCCTGGCATTATGCCCAGTACATGACCTTATGGGACTTTCCTACTTGGCAGTACATCTACGTATTAGTCA
TCGCTATTACCATGGTGATGCGGTTTTGGCAGTACATCAATGGGCGTGGATAGCGGTTTGACTCACGGGG
ATTTCCAAGTCTCCACCCCATTGACGTCAATGGGAGTTTGTTTTGGCACCAAAATCAACGGGACTTTCCA
AAATGTCGTAACAACTCCGCCCCATTGACGCAAATGGGCGGTAGGCGTGTACGGTGGGAGGTCTATATAA
GCAGAGCTGGTTTAGTGAACCGTCAGATCCGCTAGCGCTACCGGACTCAGATCTCGAGCTCAAGCTTATG
AGCCTCCCCAATTCCTCCTGCCTCTTAGAAGACAAGATGTGTGAGGGCAACAAGACCACTATGGCCAGCC
CCCAGCTGATGCCCCTGGTGGTGGTCCTGAGCACTATCTGCTTGGTCACAGTAGGGCTCAACCTGCTGGT
GCTGTATGCCGTACGGAGTGAGCGGAAGCTCCACACTGTGGGGAACCTGTACATCGTCAGCCTCTCGGTG
GCGGACTTGATCGTGGGTGCCGTCGTCATGCCTATGAACATCCTCTACCTGCTCATGTCCAAGTGGTCAC
TGGGCCGTCCTCTCTGCCTCTTTTGGCTTTCCATGGACTATGTGGCCAGCACAGCGTCCATTTTCAGTGT
CTTCATCCTGTGCATTGCTGCCTACCGCTCTGTCCAGCAGCCCCTCAGGTACCTTAAGTATCGTACCAAG
ACCCGAGCCTCGGCCACCATTCTGGGGGCCTGGTTTCTCTCTTTTCTGTGGGTTATTCCCATTCTAGGCT
GGAATCACTTCATGCAGCAGACCTCGGTGCGCCGAGAGGACAAGTGTGAGACAGACTTCTATGATGTCAC
CTGGTTCAAGGTCATGACTGCCATCATCAACTTCTACCTGCCCACCTTGCTCATGCTCTGGTTCTATGCC
AAGATCTACAAGGCCGTACGACAACACTGCCAGCACCGGGAGCTCATCAATAGGTCCCTCCCTTCCTTCT
CAGAAATTAAGCTGAGGCCAGAGAACCCCAAGGGGGATGCCAAGAAACCAGGGAAGGAGTCTCCCTGGGA
GGTTCTGAAAAGGAAGCCAAAAGATGCTGGTGGTGGATCTGTCTTGAAGTCACCATCCCAAACCCCCAAG
GAGATGAAATCCCCAGTTGTCTTCAGCCAAGAGGATGATAGAGAAGTAGACAAACTCTACTGCTTTCCAC
TTGATATTGTGCACATGCAGGCTGCGGCAGAGGGGAGTAGCAGGGACTATGTAGCCGTCAACCGGAGCCA
TGGCCAGCTCAAGACAGATGAGCAGGGCCTGAACACACATGGGGCCAGCGAGATATCAGAGGATCAGATG
TTAGGTGATAGCCAGTCCTTCTCTCGAACGGACTCAGATACCACCACAGAGACAGCACCAGGCAAAGGCA
AATTGAGGAGTGGGTCTAACACAGGCCTGGATTACATCAAGTTTACTTGGAAGAGGCTCCGCTCGCATTC
AAGACAGTATGTATCTGGGTTGCACATGAACCGCGAAAGGAAGGCCGCCAAACAGTTGGGTTTTATCATG
GCAGCCTTCATCCTCTGCTGGATCCCTTATTTCATCTTCTTCATGGTCATTGCCTTCTGCAAGAACTGTT
GCAATGAACATTTGCACATGTTCACCATCTGGCTGGGCTACATCAACTCCACACTGAACCCCCTCATCTA
CCCCTTGTGCAATGAGAACTTCAAGAAGACATTCAAGAGAATTCTGCATATTCGCTCCCCGCGGGCCCGG
GATCCACCGGTGGGATCGGGTGCTACTAACTTCAGCCTGCTGAAGCAGGCTGGAGACGTGGAGGAGAACC
CTGGACCTGGGTCCATGGTGAGCAAGGGCGAGGAGGATAACATGGCCATCATCAAGGAGTTCATGCGCTT
CAAGGTGCACATGGAGGGCTCCGTGAACGGCCACGAGTTCGAGATCGAGGGCGAGGGCGAGGGCCGCCCC
TACGAGGGCACCCAGACCGCCAAGCTGAAGGTGACCAAGGGTGGCCCCCTGCCCTTCGCCTGGGACATCC
TGTCCCCTCAGTTCATGTACGGCTCCAAGGCCTACGTGAAGCACCCCGCCGACATCCCCGACTACTTGAA
GCTGTCCTTCCCCGAGGGCTTCAAGTGGGAGCGCGTGATGAACTTCGAGGACGGCGGCGTGGTGACCGTG
ACCCAGGACTCCTCCCTGCAGGACGGCGAGTTCATCTACAAGGTGAAGCTGCGCGGCACCAACTTCCCCT
CCGACGGCCCCGTAATGCAGAAGAAGACCATGGGCTGGGAGGCCTCCTCCGAGCGGATGTACCCCGAGGA
CGGCGCCCTGAAGGGCGAGATCAAGCAGAGGCTGAAGCTGAAGGACGGCGGCCACTACGACGCTGAGGTC
AAGACCACCTACAAGGCCAAGAAGCCCGTGCAGCTGCCCGGCGCCTACAACGTCAACATCAAGTTGGACA
TCACCTCCCACAACGAGGACTACACCATCGTGGAACAGTACGAACGCGCCGAGGGCCGCCACTCCACCGG
CGGCATGGACGAGCTGTACAAGTAAAGCGGCCGCGACTCTAGATCATAATCAGCCATACCACATTTGTAG
AGGTTTTACTTGCTTTAAAAAACCTCCCACACCTCCCCCTGAACCTGAAACATAAAATGAATGCAATTGT
TGTTGTTAACTTGTTTATTGCAGCTTATAATGGTTACAAATAAAGCAATAGCATCACAAATTTCACAAAT
AAAGCATTTTTTTCACTGCATTCTAGTTGTGGTTTGTCCAAACTCATCAATGTATCTTAAGGCGTAAATT
GTAAGCGTTAATATTTTGTTAAAATTCGCGTTAAATTTTTGTTAAATCAGCTCATTTTTTAACCAATAGG
CCGAAATCGGCAAAATCCCTTATAAATCAAAAGAATAGACCGAGATAGGGT
[37 nt withheld, positions 3272-3308]
AAAGAACGTGGACTCCAACGTCAAAGG
[49 nt withheld, positions 3336-3384]
T
[91 nt withheld, positions 3386-3476]
G
[124 nt withheld, positions 3478-3601]
CAGGTGGCACTTTTCGGGGAAATGTGCGCGGAACCCCTATTTGTTTATTTTTCTAAATACATTCAAATAT
GTATCCGCTCATGAGACAATAACCCTGATAAATGCTTCAATAATATTGAAAAAGGAAGAGTCCTGAGGCG
GAAAGAACCAGCTGTGGAATGTGTGTCAGTTAGGGTGTGGAAAGTCCCCAGGCTCCCCAGCAGGCAGAAG
TATGCAAAGCATGCATCTCAATTAGTCAGCAACCAGGTGTGGAAAGTCCCCAGGCTCCCCAGCAGGCAGA
AGTATGCAAAGCATGCATCTCAATTAGTCAGCAACCATAGTCCCGCCCCTAACTCCGCCCATCCCGCCCC
TAACTCCGCCCAGTTCCGCCCATTCTCCGCCCCATGGCTGACTAATTTTTTTTATTTATGCAGAGGCCGA
GGCCGCCTCGGCCTCTGAGCTATTCCAGAAGTAGTGAGGAGGCTTTTTTGGAGGCCTAGGCTTTTGCAAA
GATCGATCAAGAGACAGGATGAGGATCGTTTCGCATGATTGAACAAGATGGATTGCACGCAGGTTCTCCG
GCCGCTTGGGTGGAGAGGCTATTCGGCTATGACTGGGCACAACAGACAATCGGCTGCTCTGATGCCGCCG
TGTTCCGGCTGTCAGCGCAGGGGCGCCCGGTTCTTTTTGTCAAGACCGACCTGTCCGGTGCCCTGAATGA
ACTGCAAGACGAGGCAGCGCGGCTATCGTGGCTGGCCACGACGGGCGTTCCTTGCGCAGCTGTGCTCGAC
GTTGTCACTGAAGCGGGAAGGGACTGGCTGCTATTGGGCGAAGTGCCGGGGCAGGATCTCCTGTCATCTC
ACCTTGCTCCTGCCGAGAAAGTATCCATCATGGCTGATGCAATGCGGCGGCTGCATACGCTTGATCCGGC
TACCTGCCCATTCGACCACCAAGCGAAACATCGCATCGAGCGAGCACGTACTCGGATGGAAGCCGGTCTT
GTCGATCAGGATGATCTGGACGAAGAGCATCAGGGGCTCGCGCCAGCCGAACTGTTCGCCAGGCTCAAGG
CGAGCATGCCCGACGGCGAGGATCTCGTCGTGACCCATGGCGATGCCTGCTTGCCGAATATCATGGTGGA
AAATGGCCGCTTTTCTGGATTCATCGACTGTGGCCGGCTGGGTGTGGCGGACCGCTATCAGGACATAGCG
TTGGCTACCCGTGATATTGCTGAAGAGCTTGGCGGCGAATGGGCTGACCGCTTCCTCGTGCTTTACGGTA
TCGCCGCTCCCGATTCGCAGCGCATCGCCTTCTATCGCCTTCTTGACGAGTTCTTCTGAGCGGGACTCTG
GGGTTCGAAATGACCGACCAAGCGACGCCCAACCTGCCATCACGAGATTTCGATTCCACCGCCGCCTTCT
ATGAAAGGTTGGGCTTCGGAATCGTTTTCCGGGACGCCGGCTGGATGATCCTCCAGCGCGGGGATCTCAT
GCTGGAGTTCTTCGCCCACCCTAGGGGGAGGCTAACTGAAACACGGAAGGAGACAATACCGGAAGGAACC
CGCGCTATGACGGCAATAAAAAGACAGAATAAAACGCACGGTGTTGGGTCGTTTGTTCATAAACGCGGGG
TTCGGTCCCAGGGCTGGCACTCTGTCGATACCCCACCGAGACCCCATTGGGGCCAATACGCCCGCGTTTC
TTCCTTTTCCCCACCCCACCCCCCAAGTTCGGGTGAAGGCCCAGGGCTCGCAGCCAACGTCGGGGCGGCA
GGCCCTGCCATAGCCTCAGGTTACTCATATATACTTTAGATTGATTTAAAACTTCATTTTTAATTTAAAA
GGATCTAGGTGAAGATCCTTTTTGATAATCTCATGACCAAAATCCCTTAACGTGAGTTTTCGTTCCACTG
AGCGTCAGACCCCGTAGAAAAGATCAAAGGATCTTCTTGAGATCCTTTTTTTCTGCGCGTAATCTGCTGC
TTGCAAACAAAAAAACCACCGCTACCAGCGGTGGTTTGTTTGCCGGATCAAGAGCTACCAACTCTTTTTC
CGAAGGTAACTGGCTTCAGCAGAGCGCAGATACCAAATACTGTCCTTCTAGTGTAGCCGTAGTTAGGCCA
CCACTTCAAGAACTCTGTAGCACCGCCTACATACCTCGCTCTGCTAATCCTGTTACCAGTGGCTGCTGCC
AGTGGCGATAAGTCGTGTCTTACCGGGTTGGACTCAAGACGATAGTTACCGGATAAGGCGCAGCGGTCGG
GCTGAACGGGGGGTTCGTGCACACAGCCCAGCTTGGAGCGAACGACCTACACCGAACTGAGATACCTACA
GCGTGAGCTATGAGAAAGCGCCACGCTTCCCGAAGGGAGAAAGGCGGACAGGTATCCGGTAAGCGGCAGG
GTCGGAACAGGAGAGCGCACGAGGGAGCTTCCAGGGGGAAACGCCTGGTATCTTTATAGTCCTGTCGGGT
TTCGCCACCTCTGACTTGAGCGTCGATTTTTGTGATGCTCGTCAGGGGGGCGGAGCCTATGGAAAAACGC
CAGCAACGCGGCCTTTTTACGGTTCCTGGCCTTTTGCTGGCCTTTTGCTCACATGTTCTTTCCTGCGTTA
TCCCCTGATTCTGTGGATAACCGTATTACCGCCATGCAT
Features (pLannotate 1.2.2; 16 found; start..end, strand, type, name):
     61..364     +  enhancer       CMV enhancer: human cytomegalovirus immediate early enhancer
    365..568     +  promoter       CMV promoter: human cytomegalovirus (CMV) immediate early promoter
    591..627     +  misc_feature   MCS (fragment): multiple cloning site
    628..2088    +  CDS            HRH1: HRH1_HUMAN - Experimental evidence at protein level: Swiss-Prot protein existence level 1. In peripheral tissues, the H1 subclass of histamine receptors mediates the contraction of smooth muscles, increase in capillary permeability due to contraction of terminal venules, and catecholamine release from adrenal medulla, as well as mediating neurotransmission in the central nervous system. From Homo sapiens (Human).
   2089..2111    +  misc_feature   MCS (fragment): multiple cloning site
   2185..2892    +  CDS            mCherry: mCherry is a basic (constitutively fluorescent) red fluorescent protein published in 2004, derived from Discosoma sp.. It is reported to be a very rapidly-maturing monomer with low acid sensitivity.
   2912..2995    +  CDS            large T antigen (fragment): large T antigen from SV40 (simian virus 40)
   3018..3139    +  polyA_signal   SV40 poly(A) signal: SV40 polyadenylation signal
   3173..3601    -  rep_origin     f1 ori (sequence partly withheld): f1 bacteriophage origin of replication; arrow indicates direction of (+) strand synthesis
   3628..3732    +  promoter       AmpR promoter: bla
   3734..4091    +  promoter       SV40 promoter: SV40 enhancer and early promoter
   4126..4920    +  CDS            NeoR/KanR: aminoglycoside phosphotransferase from Tn5; aph(3')-II (or nptII); confers resistance to neomycin, kanamycin, and G418 (Geneticin®)
   4941..5093    +  CDS            ble (fragment): BLE_KLEPN - Experimental evidence at protein level: Swiss-Prot protein existence level 1. Binding protein with a strong affinity to the bleomycin family of antibiotics. Binds to CL990; an antimitotic-antibiotic compound. From Klebsiella pneumoniae.
   5152..5199    +  polyA_signal   HSV TK poly(A) signal: herpes simplex virus thymidine kinase polyadenylation signal (Cole and Stacy, 1985)
   5290..5306    -  polyA_signal   bGH poly(A) signal (fragment): bovine growth hormone polyadenylation signal
   5528..6116    +  rep_origin     ori: high-copy-number ColE1/pMB1/pBR322/pUC origin of replication
