>Addgene plasmid #137787 | HsH1R DRY->AAY-p2A-mCherry | addgene full sequence | sequence record 273122 | Addgene NGS Result
CGTTACATAACTTACGGTAAATGGCCCGCCTGGCTGACCGCCCAACGACCCCCGCCCATTGACGTCAATA
ATGACGTATGTTCCCATAGTAACGCCAATAGGGACTTTCCATTGACGTCAATGGGTGGAGTATTTACGGT
AAACTGCCCACTTGGCAGTACATCAAGTGTATCATATGCCAAGTACGCCCCCTATTGACGTCAATGACGG
TAAATGGCCCGCCTGGCATTATGCCCAGTACATGACCTTATGGGACTTTCCTACTTGGCAGTACATCTAC
GTATTAGTCATCGCTATTACCATGGTGATGCGGTTTTGGCAGTACATCAATGGGCGTGGATAGCGGTTTG
ACTCACGGGGATTTCCAAGTCTCCACCCCATTGACGTCAATGGGAGTTTGTTTTGGCACCAAAATCAACG
GGACTTTCCAAAATGTCGTAACAACTCCGCCCCATTGACGCAAATGGGCGGTAGGCGTGTACGGTGGGAG
GTCTATATAAGCAGAGCTGGTTTAGTGAACCGTCAGATCCGCTAGCGCTACCGGACTCAGATCTCGAGCT
CAAGCTTATGAGCCTCCCCAATTCCTCCTGCCTCTTAGAAGACAAGATGTGTGAGGGCAACAAGACCACT
ATGGCCAGCCCCCAGCTGATGCCCCTGGTGGTGGTCCTGAGCACTATCTGCTTGGTCACAGTAGGGCTCA
ACCTGCTGGTGCTGTATGCCGTACGGAGTGAGCGGAAGCTCCACACTGTGGGGAACCTGTACATCGTCAG
CCTCTCGGTGGCGGACTTGATCGTGGGTGCCGTCGTCATGCCTATGAACATCCTCTACCTGCTCATGTCC
AAGTGGTCACTGGGCCGTCCTCTCTGCCTCTTTTGGCTTTCCATGGACTATGTGGCCAGCACAGCGTCCA
TTTTCAGTGTCTTCATCCTGTGCATTGCTGCCTACCGCTCTGTCCAGCAGCCCCTCAGGTACCTTAAGTA
TCGTACCAAGACCCGAGCCTCGGCCACCATTCTGGGGGCCTGGTTTCTCTCTTTTCTGTGGGTTATTCCC
ATTCTAGGCTGGAATCACTTCATGCAGCAGACCTCGGTGCGCCGAGAGGACAAGTGTGAGACAGACTTCT
ATGATGTCACCTGGTTCAAGGTCATGACTGCCATCATCAACTTCTACCTGCCCACCTTGCTCATGCTCTG
GTTCTATGCCAAGATCTACAAGGCCGTACGACAACACTGCCAGCACCGGGAGCTCATCAATAGGTCCCTC
CCTTCCTTCTCAGAAATTAAGCTGAGGCCAGAGAACCCCAAGGGGGATGCCAAGAAACCAGGGAAGGAGT
CTCCCTGGGAGGTTCTGAAAAGGAAGCCAAAAGATGCTGGTGGTGGATCTGTCTTGAAGTCACCATCCCA
AACCCCCAAGGAGATGAAATCCCCAGTTGTCTTCAGCCAAGAGGATGATAGAGAAGTAGACAAACTCTAC
TGCTTTCCACTTGATATTGTGCACATGCAGGCTGCGGCAGAGGGGAGTAGCAGGGACTATGTAGCCGTCA
ACCGGAGCCATGGCCAGCTCAAGACAGATGAGCAGGGCCTGAACACACATGGGGCCAGCGAGATATCAGA
GGATCAGATGTTAGGTGATAGCCAGTCCTTCTCTCGAACGGACTCAGATACCACCACAGAGACAGCACCA
GGCAAAGGCAAATTGAGGAGTGGGTCTAACACAGGCCTGGATTACATCAAGTTTACTTGGAAGAGGCTCC
GCTCGCATTCAAGACAGTATGTATCTGGGTTGCACATGAACCGCGAAAGGAAGGCCGCCAAACAGTTGGG
TTTTATCATGGCAGCCTTCATCCTCTGCTGGATCCCTTATTTCATCTTCTTCATGGTCATTGCCTTCTGC
AAGAACTGTTGCAATGAACATTTGCACATGTTCACCATCTGGCTGGGCTACATCAACTCCACACTGAACC
CCCTCATCTACCCCTTGTGCAATGAGAACTTCAAGAAGACATTCAAGAGAATTCTGCATATTCGCTCCCC
GCGGGCCCGGGATCCACCGGTGGGATCGGGTGCTACTAACTTCAGCCTGCTGAAGCAGGCTGGAGACGTG
GAGGAGAACCCTGGACCTGGGTCCATGGTGAGCAAGGGCGAGGAGGATAACATGGCCATCATCAAGGAGT
TCATGCGCTTCAAGGTGCACATGGAGGGCTCCGTGAACGGCCACGAGTTCGAGATCGAGGGCGAGGGCGA
GGGCCGCCCCTACGAGGGCACCCAGACCGCCAAGCTGAAGGTGACCAAGGGTGGCCCCCTGCCCTTCGCC
TGGGACATCCTGTCCCCTCAGTTCATGTACGGCTCCAAGGCCTACGTGAAGCACCCCGCCGACATCCCCG
ACTACTTGAAGCTGTCCTTCCCCGAGGGCTTCAAGTGGGAGCGCGTGATGAACTTCGAGGACGGCGGCGT
GGTGACCGTGACCCAGGACTCCTCCCTGCAGGACGGCGAGTTCATCTACAAGGTGAAGCTGCGCGGCACC
AACTTCCCCTCCGACGGCCCCGTAATGCAGAAGAAGACCATGGGCTGGGAGGCCTCCTCCGAGCGGATGT
ACCCCGAGGACGGCGCCCTGAAGGGCGAGATCAAGCAGAGGCTGAAGCTGAAGGACGGCGGCCACTACGA
CGCTGAGGTCAAGACCACCTACAAGGCCAAGAAGCCCGTGCAGCTGCCCGGCGCCTACAACGTCAACATC
AAGTTGGACATCACCTCCCACAACGAGGACTACACCATCGTGGAACAGTACGAACGCGCCGAGGGCCGCC
ACTCCACCGGCGGCATGGACGAGCTGTACAAGTAAAGCGGCCGCGACTCTAGATCATAATCAGCCATACC
ACATTTGTAGAGGTTTTACTTGCTTTAAAAAACCTCCCACACCTCCCCCTGAACCTGAAACATAAAATGA
ATGCAATTGTTGTTGTTAACTTGTTTATTGCAGCTTATAATGGTTACAAATAAAGCAATAGCATCACAAA
TTTCACAAATAAAGCATTTTTTTCACTGCATTCTAGTTGTGGTTTGTCCAAACTCATCAATGTATCTTAA
GGCGTAAATTGTAAGCGTTAATATTTTGTTAAAATTCGCGTTAAATTTTTGTTAAATCAGCTCATTTTTT
AACCAATAGGCCGAAATCGGCAAAATCCCTTATAAATCAAAAGAATAGACCGAGATAGGGT
[37 nt withheld, positions 3212-3248]
AAAGAACGTGGACTCCAACGTCAAAGG
[49 nt withheld, positions 3276-3324]
T
[91 nt withheld, positions 3326-3416]
G
[124 nt withheld, positions 3418-3541]
CAGGTGGCACTTTTCGGGGAAATGTGCGCGGAACCCCTATTTGTTTATTTTTCTAAATACATTCAAATAT
GTATCCGCTCATGAGACAATAACCCTGATAAATGCTTCAATAATATTGAAAAAGGAAGAGTCCTGAGGCG
GAAAGAACCAGCTGTGGAATGTGTGTCAGTTAGGGTGTGGAAAGTCCCCAGGCTCCCCAGCAGGCAGAAG
TATGCAAAGCATGCATCTCAATTAGTCAGCAACCAGGTGTGGAAAGTCCCCAGGCTCCCCAGCAGGCAGA
AGTATGCAAAGCATGCATCTCAATTAGTCAGCAACCATAGTCCCGCCCCTAACTCCGCCCATCCCGCCCC
TAACTCCGCCCAGTTCCGCCCATTCTCCGCCCCATGGCTGACTAATTTTTTTTATTTATGCAGAGGCCGA
GGCCGCCTCGGCCTCTGAGCTATTCCAGAAGTAGTGAGGAGGCTTTTTTGGAGGCCTAGGCTTTTGCAAA
GATCGATCAAGAGACAGGATGAGGATCGTTTCGCATGATTGAACAAGATGGATTGCACGCAGGTTCTCCG
GCCGCTTGGGTGGAGAGGCTATTCGGCTATGACTGGGCACAACAGACAATCGGCTGCTCTGATGCCGCCG
TGTTCCGGCTGTCAGCGCAGGGGCGCCCGGTTCTTTTTGTCAAGACCGACCTGTCCGGTGCCCTGAATGA
ACTGCAAGACGAGGCAGCGCGGCTATCGTGGCTGGCCACGACGGGCGTTCCTTGCGCAGCTGTGCTCGAC
GTTGTCACTGAAGCGGGAAGGGACTGGCTGCTATTGGGCGAAGTGCCGGGGCAGGATCTCCTGTCATCTC
ACCTTGCTCCTGCCGAGAAAGTATCCATCATGGCTGATGCAATGCGGCGGCTGCATACGCTTGATCCGGC
TACCTGCCCATTCGACCACCAAGCGAAACATCGCATCGAGCGAGCACGTACTCGGATGGAAGCCGGTCTT
GTCGATCAGGATGATCTGGACGAAGAGCATCAGGGGCTCGCGCCAGCCGAACTGTTCGCCAGGCTCAAGG
CGAGCATGCCCGACGGCGAGGATCTCGTCGTGACCCATGGCGATGCCTGCTTGCCGAATATCATGGTGGA
AAATGGCCGCTTTTCTGGATTCATCGACTGTGGCCGGCTGGGTGTGGCGGACCGCTATCAGGACATAGCG
TTGGCTACCCGTGATATTGCTGAAGAGCTTGGCGGCGAATGGGCTGACCGCTTCCTCGTGCTTTACGGTA
TCGCCGCTCCCGATTCGCAGCGCATCGCCTTCTATCGCCTTCTTGACGAGTTCTTCTGAGCGGGACTCTG
GGGTTCGAAATGACCGACCAAGCGACGCCCAACCTGCCATCACGAGATTTCGATTCCACCGCCGCCTTCT
ATGAAAGGTTGGGCTTCGGAATCGTTTTCCGGGACGCCGGCTGGATGATCCTCCAGCGCGGGGATCTCAT
GCTGGAGTTCTTCGCCCACCCTAGGGGGAGGCTAACTGAAACACGGAAGGAGACAATACCGGAAGGAACC
CGCGCTATGACGGCAATAAAAAGACAGAATAAAACGCACGGTGTTGGGTCGTTTGTTCATAAACGCGGGG
TTCGGTCCCAGGGCTGGCACTCTGTCGATACCCCACCGAGACCCCATTGGGGCCAATACGCCCGCGTTTC
TTCCTTTTCCCCACCCCACCCCCCAAGTTCGGGTGAAGGCCCAGGGCTCGCAGCCAACGTCGGGGCGGCA
GGCCCTGCCATAGCCTCAGGTTACTCATATATACTTTAGATTGATTTAAAACTTCATTTTTAATTTAAAA
GGATCTAGGTGAAGATCCTTTTTGATAATCTCATGACCAAAATCCCTTAACGTGAGTTTTCGTTCCACTG
AGCGTCAGACCCCGTAGAAAAGATCAAAGGATCTTCTTGAGATCCTTTTTTTCTGCGCGTAATCTGCTGC
TTGCAAACAAAAAAACCACCGCTACCAGCGGTGGTTTGTTTGCCGGATCAAGAGCTACCAACTCTTTTTC
CGAAGGTAACTGGCTTCAGCAGAGCGCAGATACCAAATACTGTTCTTCTAGTGTAGCCGTAGTTAGGCCA
CCACTTCAAGAACTCTGTAGCACCGCCTACATACCTCGCTCTGCTAATCCTGTTACCAGTGGCTGCTGCC
AGTGGCGATAAGTCGTGTCTTACCGGGTTGGACTCAAGACGATAGTTACCGGATAAGGCGCAGCGGTCGG
GCTGAACGGGGGGTTCGTGCACACAGCCCAGCTTGGAGCGAACGACCTACACCGAACTGAGATACCTACA
GCGTGAGCTATGAGAAAGCGCCACGCTTCCCGAAGGGAGAAAGGCGGACAGGTATCCGGTAAGCGGCAGG
GTCGGAACAGGAGAGCGCACGAGGGAGCTTCCAGGGGGAAACGCCTGGTATCTTTATAGTCCTGTCGGGT
TTCGCCACCTCTGACTTGAGCGTCGATTTTTGTGATGCTCGTCAGGGGGGCGGAGCCTATGGAAAAACGC
CAGCAACGCGGCCTTTTTACGGTTCCTGGCCTTTTGCTGGCCTTTTGCTCACATGTTCTTTCCTGCGTTA
TCCCCTGATTCTGTGGATAACCGTATTACCGCCATGCATTAGTTATTAATAGTAATCAATTACGGGGTCA
TTAGTTCATAGCCCATATATGGAGTTCCG
Features (pLannotate 1.2.2; 17 found; start..end, strand, type, name):
      1..304     +  enhancer       CMV enhancer: human cytomegalovirus immediate early enhancer
    305..508     +  promoter       CMV promoter: human cytomegalovirus (CMV) immediate early promoter
    531..567     +  misc_feature   MCS (fragment): multiple cloning site
    568..2028    +  CDS            HRH1: HRH1_HUMAN - Experimental evidence at protein level: Swiss-Prot protein existence level 1. In peripheral tissues, the H1 subclass of histamine receptors mediates the contraction of smooth muscles, increase in capillary permeability due to contraction of terminal venules, and catecholamine release from adrenal medulla, as well as mediating neurotransmission in the central nervous system. From Homo sapiens (Human).
   2029..2051    +  misc_feature   MCS (fragment): multiple cloning site
   2125..2832    +  CDS            mCherry: mCherry is a basic (constitutively fluorescent) red fluorescent protein published in 2004, derived from Discosoma sp.. It is reported to be a very rapidly-maturing monomer with low acid sensitivity.
   2852..2935    +  CDS            large T antigen (fragment): large T antigen from SV40 (simian virus 40)
   2958..3079    +  polyA_signal   SV40 poly(A) signal: SV40 polyadenylation signal
   3113..3541    -  rep_origin     f1 ori (sequence partly withheld): f1 bacteriophage origin of replication; arrow indicates direction of (+) strand synthesis
   3568..3672    +  promoter       AmpR promoter: bla
   3674..4031    +  promoter       SV40 promoter: SV40 enhancer and early promoter
   4066..4860    +  CDS            NeoR/KanR: aminoglycoside phosphotransferase from Tn5; aph(3')-II (or nptII); confers resistance to neomycin, kanamycin, and G418 (Geneticin®)
   4881..5033    +  CDS            ble (fragment): BLE_KLEPN - Experimental evidence at protein level: Swiss-Prot protein existence level 1. Binding protein with a strong affinity to the bleomycin family of antibiotics. Binds to CL990; an antimitotic-antibiotic compound. From Klebsiella pneumoniae.
   5092..5139    +  polyA_signal   HSV TK poly(A) signal: herpes simplex virus thymidine kinase polyadenylation signal (Cole and Stacy, 1985)
   5230..5246    -  polyA_signal   bGH poly(A) signal (fragment): bovine growth hormone polyadenylation signal
   5468..6056    +  rep_origin     ori: high-copy-number ColE1/pMB1/pBR322/pUC origin of replication
   6171..6230    +  enhancer       CMV enhancer (fragment): human cytomegalovirus immediate early enhancer
