[The description below was written by a language model from this plasmid's Addgene catalogue record and pLannotate feature annotations shown in this document.]
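Description:
HsH1R DRY->AAY-p2A-mCherry is a 6,230-bp mammalian expression plasmid built on the pEGFP-N1 backbone, with the original EGFP replaced by mCherry. It is propagated in E. coli as a high-copy plasmid through its ColE1/pUC-type origin and selected with kanamycin. The NeoR/KanR gene (Tn5 aminoglycoside phosphotransferase) sits behind tandem bacterial (bla) and SV40 early promoters and is terminated by the HSV TK poly(A) signal, so the same marker can also confer G418 resistance in mammalian cells. An f1 origin is also present. The short ble, bGH poly(A) and SV40 large T antigen matches are annotated only as fragments.

The payload is a single transcription unit driven by the CMV immediate-early enhancer and promoter and ended by the SV40 poly(A) signal. It encodes the human histamine H1 receptor (HRH1) in which the DRY motif, a conserved GPCR motif associated with G-protein coupling, is mutated to AAY. Downstream lie a residual multiple-cloning-site fragment and a short unannotated gap before the mCherry coding sequence. According to the construct name this gap holds a P2A peptide, although the feature tables do not annotate it. A 2A element causes ribosomal skipping, so the receptor and the red fluorescent protein would be produced as separate polypeptides from one transcript. mCherry would then mark transfected, expressing cells rather than tagging the receptor itself. The stated purpose is visualization of the H1 receptor DRY mutant, and the associated work examines whether DRY mutants can still induce G-protein-dependent signalling. The sequenced and depositor sequence records show the same features, offset by 60 bases in numbering.
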