Addgene plasmid #137787: HsH1R DRY->AAY-p2A-mCherry
Purpose: Visualization of the Histamine-1 receptor DRY mutant
Depositing lab: Dorus Gadella. Depositing organization: University of Amsterdam. Publication: Not So Dry After All: DRY Mutants of the AT1A Receptor and H1 Receptor Can Induce G-Protein-Dependent Signaling. Pietraszewska-Bogiel A, Joosen L, Chertkova AO, Goedhart J. ACS Omega. 2020 Feb 3;5(6):2648-2659. doi: 10.1021/acsomega.9b03146. eCollection 2020 Feb 18. PubMed 32095688.
Backbone
  Vector backbone: pEGFP-N1
  Vector type: Mammalian Expression
Growth in bacteria
  Bacterial resistance: Kanamycin, 50 μg/mL
  Growth temperature: 37°C
  Growth strain: DH5alpha
  Copy number: High Copy
Gene/Insert
  Gene/Insert name: Human histamine receptor; DRY mutant
  Species: H. sapiens (human)
  Mutation: DRY -> AAY
  Promoter: CMV
  Cloning method: Restriction Enzyme; 5′ cloning site Unknown (unknown if destroyed)
Terms and licenses: Academic/Nonprofit Terms; Industry Terms: Not Available to Industry
How to cite: HsH1R DRY->AAY-p2A-mCherry was a gift from Dorus Gadella (Addgene plasmid # 137787 ; http://n2t.net/addgene:137787 ; RRID:Addgene_137787)
